Addgene plasmid #12899: DCT.VV.Orf211
Purpose: This plasmid was designed for screening purposes and may contain discrepancies relative to the current canonical GenBank version of the gene.
Depositing lab: Jack Bennink & Jon Yewdell. Depositing organization: National Institute of Allergy and Infectious Diseases (NIAID). Publication: Identification of poxvirus CD8+ T cell determinants to enable rational design and characterization of smallpox vaccines. Tscharke DC, Karupiah G, Zhou J, Palmore T, Irvine KR, Haeryfar SM, Williams S, Sidney J, Sette A, Bennink JR, Yewdell JW. J Exp Med. 2005 January 3; 201(1): 95–104. 10.1084/jem.20041912 PubMed 15623576.
Backbone
  Vector backbone: pcDNA 3.1D V5-His-TOPO
  Backbone manufacturer: Invitrogen
  Backbone size w/o insert (bp): 5514
  Vector type: Mammalian Expression
  Selectable markers: Neomycin (select with G418)
Growth in bacteria
  Bacterial resistance: Ampicillin, 100 μg/mL
  Growth temperature: 37°C
  Growth strain: DH5alpha
  Copy number: High Copy
Gene/Insert
  Gene/Insert name: VV.Orf211 (alt name: VV_WR_136)
  Species: Vaccinia Virus
  Insert size (bp): 1134
  Cloning method: Restriction Enzyme; 5′ cloning site BamHI (not destroyed); 3′ cloning site BamHI (not destroyed)
  Sequencing primers: 5′ Universal T7
Terms and licenses: Academic/Nonprofit Terms; Industry Terms: Not Available to Industry
Depositor comments: Please see the Vaccinia kit page ( https://www.addgene.org/vvorf/ ) for more information. The kit page contains the supplemental VVOrfData spreadsheet, which includes important information about this plasmid. The plasmid and insert names provided here relate only to this library. The name of the ORF (if present) in VACV strain Copenhagen and the name of the ORF (if annotated) in VACV strain WR sequence can be found in VVOrfData spreadsheet. Please note that the amino acid sequence given for each ORF in the spreadsheet may contain some errors. Additionally, changes from the expected sequence may be present in these plasmids. Please see Addgene's quality control sequence and sequencing notes in the VVOrfData spreadsheet before ordering this plasmid.
How to cite: DCT.VV.Orf211 was a gift from Jack Bennink & Jon Yewdell (Addgene plasmid # 12899 ; http://n2t.net/addgene:12899 ; RRID:Addgene_12899)
