[The description below was written by a language model from this plasmid's Addgene catalogue record.]
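Description:
DCT.VV.Orf211 is a mammalian expression plasmid carrying a single vaccinia virus open reading frame, one member of a library of cloned vaccinia ORFs. It is built on the commercial pcDNA 3.1D V5-His-TOPO backbone (about 5.5 kb without insert), which is maintained at high copy in E. coli under ampicillin selection and carries a neomycin resistance marker that allows G418 selection in mammalian cells. The record gives no feature table, but this backbone family generally drives inserts from the CMV immediate-early promoter, with an upstream T7 promoter, consistent with the T7 sequencing primer listed, and it offers C-terminal V5 and polyhistidine tags. Whether the ORF is actually in frame with those tags is not stated.

The insert, VV.Orf211 (alternative name VV_WR_136, pointing to an ORF annotated in the WR strain), is about 1.1 kb and is recorded as flanked by BamHI sites that remain intact at both ends. The record does not state the function of the encoded protein, and the plasmid and insert names apply only within this library; correspondence to Copenhagen and WR strain ORF names is given in a supplementary spreadsheet accompanying the collection.

The library comes from work identifying poxvirus CD8+ T cell determinants to support the design and characterisation of smallpox vaccines, so the likely use is transient expression of individual viral proteins in mammalian cells to screen for antigens recognised by T cells. The depositors caution that the clone was made for screening purposes and may differ from the canonical gene sequence, so it should be checked against the available quality-control sequence before it is used for anything requiring an exact coding sequence.
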