>Addgene plasmid #12899 | DCT.VV.Orf211 | addgene partial sequence | sequence record 19288 | T7 5'-TAATACGACTCACTATAGGG-3'
GAGCTCGGATCCGTACCCTTCACCGAATTCCAGCTGACCACCATGGGGGCAGCTGTTACTCTTAATAGAA
TCAAAATAGCACCAGGAATAGCAGATATACGAGACAAATATATGGAATTAGGTTTTAATTATCCTGAATA
TAATAGAGCTGTTAAGTTTGCAGAAGAAAGTTATACGTACTATTATGAAACATCTCCGGGAGAAATTAAA
CCCAAGTTTTGTTTGATAGATGGTATGTCGATAGATCATTGTAGTAGTTTTATAGTTCCTGAATTTGCTA
AACAATATGTATTAATTCATGGAGAACCATGTAGTTCTTTCAAATTTCGTCCTGGATCATTAATCTATTA
TCAGAACGAGGTAACTCCTGAATATATTAAGGATTTAAAACACGCTACTGATTATATAGCATCCGGGCAA
CGATGTCATTTTATAAAAAAGGATTATCTCCTGGGCGATAGTGATAGCGTGGCAAAATGTTGTTCTAAGA
CAAATACCAAACACTGTCCAAAAATATTTAATAATAATTACAGGACAGAACATTGTGACGATTTCATGAC
TGGATTTTGTAGAAACGATCCTGGAAACCCCAATTGTTTAGAATGGTTACGTGCAAAACGGAAACCGGCT
ATGTCTACTTATTCCGATATTTGCTCCAAACATATGGATGCGAGATATTGTTCTGAGTTTATTAGAATTA
TTCGTCCTGATTATTTTACTTTTGGGGATACGGCATTATACGTCTTTTGTAACGATCATAAAGGAAATAG
AAATTGTTGGTGCGCGAATTATCCAAAATCTAATTCCGGAGATAAATATTTAGGACCTAGGGTATGTTGG
TTACATGA
